>Addgene plasmid #123765 | MTK3a_013 | addgene full sequence | sequence record 249015 | Addgene NGS Result
TCTAGTGTAGCCGTAGTTAGGCCACCACTTCAAGAACTCTGTAGCACCGCCTACATACCTCGCTCTGCTA
ATCCTGTTACCAGTGGCTGCTGCCAGTGGCGATAAGTCGTGTCTTACCGGGTTGGACTCAAGACGATAGT
TACCGGATAAGGCGCAGCGGTCGGGCTGAACGGGGGGTTCGTGCACACAGCCCAGCTTGGAGCGAACGAC
CTACACCGAACTGAGATACCTACAGCGTGAGCTATGAGAAAGCGCCACGCTTCCCGAAGGGAGAAAGGCG
GACAGGTATCCGGTAAGCGGCAGGGTCGGAACAGGAGAGCGCACGAGGGAGCTTCCAGGGGGAAACGCCT
GGTATCTTTATAGTCCTGTCGGGTTTCGCCACCTCTGACTTGAGCGTCGATTTTTGTGATGCTCGTCAGG
GGGGCGGAGCCTATGGAAAAACGCCAGCAACGCGGCCTTTTTACGGTTCCTGGCCTTTTGCTGGCCTTTT
GCTCACATGTTCTTTCCTGCGTTATCCCCTGATTCTGTGGATAACCGTAGTCGGTCTCATATGGTGAGCA
AGGGCGAGGAGCTGTTCACCGGGGTGGTGCCCATCCTGGTCGAGCTGGACGGCGACGTAAACGGCCACAA
GTTCAGCGTGCGCGGCGAGGGCGAGGGCGATGCCACCAACGGCAAGCTGACCCTGAAGTTCATCTGCACC
ACCGGCAAGCTGCCCGTGCCCTGGCCCACCCTCGTGACCACCCTGACCTACGGCGTGCAGTGCTTCAGCC
GCTACCCCGACCACATGAAGCGCCACGACTTCTTCAAGTCCGCCATGCCCGAAGGCTACGTCCAGGAGCG
CACCATCAGCTTCAAGGACGACGGCACCTACAAGACCCGCGCCGAGGTGAAGTTCGAGGGCGACACCCTG
GTGAACCGCATCGAGCTGAAGGGCATCGACTTCAAGGAGGACGGCAACATCCTGGGGCACAAGCTGGAGT
ACAACTTCAACAGCCACAACGTCTATATCACCGCCGACAAGCAGAAGAACGGCATCAAGGCCAACTTCAA
GATCCGCCACAACGTGGAGGACGGCAGCGTGCAGCTCGCCGACCACTACCAGCAGAACACCCCCATCGGC
GACGGCCCCGTGCTGCTGCCCGACAACCACTACCTGAGCACCCAGTCCAAGCTGAGCAAAGACCCCAACG
AGAAGCGCGATCACATGGTCCTGCTGGAGTTCGTGACCGCCGCCGGGATCACTCACGGCATGGACGAGCT
GTACAAGGGTTCTTGAGACCAGACCAATAAAAAACGCCCGGCGGCAACCGAGCGTTCTGAACAAATCCAG
ATGGAGTTCTGAGGTCATTACTGGATCTATCAACAGGAGTCCAAGCGAGCTCGATATCAAATTACGCCCC
GCCCTGCCACTCATCGCAGTACTGTTGTAATTCATTAAGCATTCTGCCGACATGGAAGCCATCACAAACG
GCATGATGAACCTGAATCGCCAGCGGCATCAGCACCTTGTCGCCTTGCGTATAATATTTGCCCATGGTGA
AAACGGGGGCGAAGAAGTTGTCCATATTGGCCACGTTTAAATCAAAACTGGTGAAACTCACCCAGGGATT
GGCTGAAACGAAAAACATATTCTCAATAAACCCTTTAGGGAAATAGGCCAGGTTTTCACCGTAACACGCC
ACATCTTGCGAATATATGTGTAGAAACTGCCGGAAATCGTCGTGGTATTCACTCCAGAGCGATGAAAACG
TTTCAGTTTGCTCATGGAAAACGGTGTAACAAGGGTGAACACTATCCCATATCACCAGCTCACCGTCTTT
CATTGCCATACGAAATTCCGGATGAGCATTCATCAGGCGGGCAAGAATGTGAATAAAGGCCGGATAAAAC
TTGTGCTTATTTTTCTTTACGGTCTTTAAAAAGGCCGTAATATCCAGCTGAACGGTCTGGTTATAGGTAC
ATTGAGCAACTGACTGAAATGCCTCAAAATGTTCTTTACGATGCCATTGGGATATATCAACGGTGGTATA
TCCAGTGATTTTTTTCTCCATTTTAGCTTCCTTAGCTCCTGAAAATCTCGATAACTCAAAAAATACGCCC
GGTAGTGATCTTATTTCATTATGGTGAAAGTTGGAACCTCTTACGTGCCCGATCAATCATGACCAAAATC
CCTTAACGTGAGTTTTCGTTCCACTGAGCGTCAGACCCCGTAGAAAAGATCAAAGGATCTTCTTGAGATC
CTTTTTTTCTGCGCGTAATCTGCTGCTTGCAAACAAAAAAACCACCGCTACCAGCGGTGGTTTGTTTGCC
GGATCAAGAGCTACCAACTCTTTTTCCGAAGGTAACTGGCTTCAGCAGAGCGCAGATACCAAATACTGTT
CT
Features (pLannotate 1.2.2; 5 found; start..end, strand, type, name):
    551..1267    +  CDS            superfolder GFP: GFP variant that folds robustly even when fused to poorly folded proteins (Pédelacq et al., 2006) mammalian codon-optimized
   1287..1321    -  terminator     lambda t0 terminator: minimal transcription terminator from phage lambda (Scholtissek and Grosse, 1987)
   1395..2051    -  CDS            cat: CAT_ECOLX - Experimental evidence at protein level: Swiss-Prot protein existence level 1. This enzyme is an effector of chloramphenicol resistance in bacteria. From Escherichia coli. This protein is used as a marker in many commonly used cloning vectors, such as pACYC184.
   2052..2149    -  promoter       cat promoter: promoter of the E. coli cat gene encoding chloramphenicol acetyltransferase
   2233..439     +  rep_origin     ori (across the origin): high-copy-number ColE1/pMB1/pBR322/pUC origin of replication
