[The description below was written by a language model from this plasmid's Addgene catalogue record and pLannotate feature annotations shown in this document.]
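Description:
MTK3a_013 is a small (about 2.4 kb) part-storage plasmid from the Mammalian Toolkit (MTK), a modular hierarchical cloning system for assembling genetic circuits for mammalian cells. It is built on the MTK0_027 part-entry backbone and, although catalogued as a mammalian expression vector, the annotated sequence shows no mammalian promoter or polyadenylation signal. It holds a single domesticated part rather than a complete transcription unit. Propagation in E. coli relies on a high-copy ColE1/pUC-type origin of replication. Selection is by chloramphenicol, conferred by the cat (chloramphenicol acetyltransferase) gene under its native promoter and followed by a minimal lambda t0 terminator.

The payload is a synthetic, mammalian codon-optimized green fluorescent protein coding sequence. The catalogue names it msfGFP (written msGFP in the purpose field), and the feature table identifies it as superfolder GFP, a variant that folds robustly even when fused to poorly folding partners. The insert was placed in the backbone through BsmBI sites that were destroyed during cloning, as is typical of Golden Gate-style part domestication. The record does not annotate the overhangs or the enzyme sites used to release the part in later assemblies. As a Type 3a part, it occupies the N-terminal coding position in the MTK scheme, so it is meant to be joined in frame with a downstream coding part and combined with separately supplied promoter and terminator parts. This gives transcription units in which a protein of interest carries an N-terminal fluorescent tag for visualising or quantifying expression in mammalian cells.
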