Addgene plasmid #123765: MTK3a_013
Purpose: Encodes msGFP as a Type 3a part to be used in the MTK system
Depositing lab: Hana El-Samad. Depositing organization: University of California, San Francisco (UCSF). Publication: A Toolkit for Rapid Modular Construction of Biological Circuits in Mammalian Cells. Fonseca JP, Bonny AR, Kumar GR, Ng AH, Town J, Wu QC, Aslankoohi E, Chen SY, Dods G, Harrigan P, Osimiri LC, Kistler AL, El-Samad H. ACS Synth Biol. 2019 Nov 15;8(11):2593-2606. doi: 10.1021/acssynbio.9b00322. Epub 2019 Nov 5. PubMed 31686495.
Backbone
  Vector backbone: MTK0_027
  Vector type: Mammalian Expression
Growth in bacteria
  Bacterial resistance: Chloramphenicol, 25 μg/mL
  Growth temperature: 37°C
  Growth strain: DH5alpha
  Copy number: Unknown
Gene/Insert
  Gene/Insert name: msfGFP
  Species: Synthetic
  Cloning method: Restriction Enzyme; 5′ cloning site BsmBI (destroyed during cloning); 3′ cloning site BsmBI (destroyed during cloning)
Terms and licenses: Academic/Nonprofit Terms; Industry Terms: Not Available to Industry
Depositor comments: Type 3a parts are used for N-terminal coding sequences in the MTK system Please visit https://www.biorxiv.org/content/10.1101/506188v2 for BioRxiv preprint
How to cite: MTK3a_013 was a gift from Hana El-Samad (Addgene plasmid # 123765 ; http://n2t.net/addgene:123765 ; RRID:Addgene_123765)
